Addgene plasmid #87545: His-Keap1-Tev-Halo
Purpose: expresses C-terminal Halo-tagged human Keap1 in mammalian cells
Depositing lab: Yimon Aye. Depositing organization: Cornell University. Publication: T-REX on-demand redox targeting in live cells. Parvez S, Long MJ, Lin HY, Zhao Y, Haegele JA, Pham VN, Lee DK, Aye Y. Nat Protoc. 2016 Dec;11(12):2328-2356. doi: 10.1038/nprot.2016.114. Epub 2016 Oct 27. PubMed 27809314.
Backbone
  Vector backbone: pMIR
  Backbone size w/o insert (bp): 6470
  Total vector size (bp): 8370
  Modifications to backbone: Contains TRAF6 in the 3'-UTR
  Vector type: Mammalian Expression
Growth in bacteria
  Bacterial resistance: Ampicillin, 100 μg/mL
  Growth temperature: 37°C
  Growth strain: DH5alpha
  Copy number: High Copy
Gene/Insert
  Gene/Insert name: Keap1
  Species: H. sapiens (human)
  Insert size (bp): 2859
  GenBank ID: NM_203500.1
  Entrez Gene: KEAP1 (a.k.a. INrf2, KLHL19)
  Tag / fusion protein: His-Tag (N terminal on insert); Halo (C terminal on insert)
Terms and licenses: Academic/Nonprofit Terms; Industry Terms: Not Available to Industry
How to cite: His-Keap1-Tev-Halo was a gift from Yimon Aye (Addgene plasmid # 87545 ; http://n2t.net/addgene:87545 ; RRID:Addgene_87545)
