[The description below was written by a language model from this plasmid's Addgene catalogue record and pLannotate feature annotations shown in this document.]
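Description:
His-Keap1-Tev-Halo is a mammalian expression plasmid built on the pMIR backbone that produces human KEAP1 (also known as INrf2 or KLHL19) carrying an N-terminal His tag and a C-terminal HaloTag. As the name indicates, a TEV protease site sits between Keap1 and Halo. It is maintained in E. coli as a high-copy plasmid through a ColE1/pUC-type origin and selected with ampicillin via the bla gene. The annotated sequence also contains an SV40 early promoter driving a puromycin N-acetyltransferase gene with an SV40 polyadenylation signal, which would permit puromycin selection of transfected mammalian cells.

The feature table shows a bicistronic arrangement. The CMV enhancer and promoter drive DsRed-Express, followed by an EMCV IRES (IRES2). Next come a short His/TEV-type tag fragment, the KEAP1 coding region and HaloTag, with a synthetic poly(A) signal fragment further downstream. One transcript should therefore yield both a red fluorescent marker for identifying transfected cells and the His-Keap1-Halo fusion. The automated annotation labels only part of KEAP1. The unannotated stretch between HaloTag and the poly(A) signal may correspond to the TRAF6 sequence that the catalogue says was placed in the 3'-UTR, but the table does not identify it. The sequenced record is 9,553 nt, longer than the catalogue total of 8,370 bp, and the record does not explain the difference.

HaloTag is a modified dehalogenase that bonds covalently to chloroalkane ligands, so small-molecule probes can be anchored to Keap1 in live cells. The associated publication describes T-REX on-demand redox targeting, for which this fusion serves as a Halo-tagged target protein.
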