Features (pLannotate 1.2.2; 27 found; start..end, strand, type, name):
    191..211     +  misc_feature   MCS (fragment): pUC18/19 multiple cloning site
    217..533     -  promoter       SV40 promoter: SV40 enhancer and early promoter
    544..579     +  CDS            rop (fragment): Rop protein, which maintains plasmids at low copy number; rop
    681..780     +  misc_feature   bom (fragment): basis of mobility region from pBR322
    786..940     -  CDS            lacZα (fragment): LacZα fragment of β-galactosidase; lacZ fragment
    959..993     -  polyA_signal   poly(A) signal (fragment): synthetic polyadenylation signal
   1665..2555    -  CDS            HaloTag®: modified bacterial dehalogenase that forms covalent bonds with chloroalkane derivatives
   3132..4460    -  CDS            KEAP1 (fragment) (sequence partly withheld): KEAP1_HUMAN - Also known as INRF2 From Homo sapiens (Human).
   4492..4508    -  CDS            capTEV™ (fragment): composite tag for in vivo biotinylation, TEV protease cleavage, and 6xHis tagging
   4521..5107    -  misc_feature   IRES2: internal ribosome entry site (IRES) of the encephalomyocarditis virus (EMCV)
   5109..5144    -  misc_feature   MCS (fragment): multiple cloning site
   5150..5827    -  CDS            DsRed-Express: rapidly maturing tetrameric variant of DsRed fluorescent protein (Bevis and Glick, 2002) mammalian codon-optimized
   5852..6055    -  promoter       CMV promoter: human cytomegalovirus (CMV) immediate early promoter
   6056..6359    -  enhancer       CMV enhancer: human cytomegalovirus immediate early enhancer
   6481..6499    -  promoter       T7 promoter: promoter for bacteriophage T7 RNA polymerase
   6511..6529    -  promoter       SP6 promoter: promoter for bacteriophage SP6 RNA polymerase
   6573..6589    -  protein_bind   lac operator: The lac repressor binds to the lac operator to inhibit transcription in E. coli. This inhibition can be relieved by adding lactose or isopropyl-β-D-thiogalactopyranoside (IPTG). lac repressor encoded by lacI
   6597..6627    -  promoter       lac promoter: promoter for the E. coli lac operon
   6642..6663    -  protein_bind   CAP binding site: CAP binding activates transcription in the presence of cAMP. E. coli catabolite activator protein
   6676..6768    -  CDS            lacI (fragment): lac repressor; lacI; The lac repressor binds to the lac operator to inhibit transcription in E. coli. This inhibition can be relieved by adding lactose or isopropyl-β-D-thiogalactopyranoside (IPTG).
   6951..7539    -  rep_origin     ori: high-copy-number ColE1/pMB1/pBR322/pUC origin of replication
   7710..8570    -  CDS            AmpR: β-lactamase; bla; confers resistance to ampicillin, carbenicillin, and related antibiotics
   8571..8675    -  promoter       AmpR promoter: bla
   8763..8844    -  polyA_signal   SV40 poly(A) signal: SV40 polyadenylation signal
   8867..8950    -  CDS            large T antigen (fragment): large T antigen from SV40 (simian virus 40)
   8959..9024    -  CDS            dmpM (fragment): DMPM_STRAD - Protein inferred from homology: Swiss-Prot protein existence level 3. From Streptomyces alboniger.
   9074..120     -  CDS            PuroR (across the origin): puromycin N-acetyltransferase; pac from Streptomyces alboniger; confers resistance to puromycin
>Addgene plasmid #87545 | His-Keap1-Tev-Halo | addgene full sequence | sequence record 174237 | Addgene NGS Result
GTCCGGGTCGACGGTGTGGCGCGTGGCGGGGTAGTCGGCGAACGCGGCGGCGAGGGTGCGTACGGCCCGG
GGGACGTCGTCGCGGGTGGCGAGGCGCACCGTGGGCTTGTACTCGGTCATGGAAGGTCGTCTCCTTGTGA
GGGGTCAGGGGCGTGGGTCAGGGGATGGTGGCGGCACCGGTCGTGGCGGCCGACCTGCAGGCATGCAAGC
TAGCTTTTTGCAAAAGCCTAGGCCTCCAAAAAAGCCTCCTCACTACTTCTGGAATAGCTCAGAGGCCGAG
GCGGCCTCGGCCTCTGCATAAATAAAAAAAATTAGTCAGCCATGGGGCGGAGAATGGGCGGAACTGGGCG
GAGTTAGGGGCGGGATGGGCGGAGTTAGGGGCGGGACTATGGTTGCTGACTAATTGAGATGCATGCTTTG
CATACTTCTGCCTGCTGGGGAGCCTGGGGACTTTCCACACCTGGTTGCTGACTAATTGAGATGCATGCTT
TGCATACTTCTGCCTGCTGGGGAGCCTGGGGACTTTCCACACCAATCTTTCGTCTCGCGCGTTTCGGTGA
TGACGGTGAAAACCTCTGACACATGCAGCTCCCGGAGACGGTCACAGCTTGTCTGTAAGCGGATGCCGGG
AGCAGACAAGCCCGTCAGGGCGCGTCAGCGGGTGTTGGCGGGTGTCGGGGCTGGCTTAACTATGCGGCAT
CAGAGCAGATTGTACTGAGAGTGCACCATATGCGGTGTGAAATACCGCACAGATGCGTAAGGAGAAAATA
CCGCATCAGGCGCCATTCGCCATTCAGGCTGCGCAACTGTTGGGAAGGGCGATCGGTGCGGGCCTCTTCG
CTATTACGCCAGCTGGCGAAAGGGGGATGTGCTGCAAGGCGATTAAGTTGGGTAACGCCAGGGTTTTCCC
AGACACGACGTTGTAAAACGACGGCCAGTGCCAAGCTAGCGGCCGCATACAAAAAACCAACACACAGATC
CAATGAAAATAAAAGATCCTTTATTAAGCTTAGCTGAAAACTTCTGGCTCACATAGCTTCTGTCACCACC
AATGAGATGCCACATGCGCTGACTACTTGGGTCACTTTTAATTTTTATGTTGCTGATTGTATGTGTGCAT
CTCCTGTCTTGTAAGCATTAAACAAATGAAGACATATGCAGAGCTGTGAAATTCACTCTGCACTGAATAG
ACAAAAAGGGTTACATAGCATAACAATGAGCAGTTGGTATCCACGTGGTTCTCAGCATTATAAACTCTGG
GGAAGATGCTACTTCGTAACCTCAAGGAAATAAGTAAGCAAGGCAGAAGGAACACTTAAACAAGTATTAT
TCAACAGACATGTTTACACTAAATAATTAAGGTTATATTTAGGGTTTAAACTCATCCCTGAATATCCTTA
GTAACAACCTGGAGGAAAAACTGGGGTGAATGAGAACTTAAGTTTTCCAAGGATTATGGTTCAAATCCTC
TGAAATCTATAACAGGTTAAAAAAATGAGAACTCAACTTTCTAGAGCAATAACTCTTCTCGAGGGCACTA
GCACAAGGCGGTAGTGATTTTCACTTTTAATATATTACATATAATACTACAAAAAGACTGAAGTTTTAAG
GAAAATCCATTATTATTAAAAGTTTAGTACTCTTGAGTCTGGACTTTCTGATCAGCCGGAAATCTCGAGC
GTCGACAGCCAGCGCGCGATCTCGCTGCCGATCAGGTCCGGGTTGTCTTCTTGCAGCAGATTCAGACCCG
GGCCGATGTCCACAGCCTTGCAGTTAGGCAGGCTTTTGGCCAGGCGAGCGGCTTCGGCCGGTGGGATCAG
AACGCCTGGGGTGCCCCAGAACAGCAGCTTCGGGACAGGGGACTGGTGCAGCCAGTCCATGTATTCTTCG
ACCAGCGCGACGATGTTCGCTGGCTCACCGGCGATTGGCAGCTCGTTTGGGAAGCGCCACAGTGGCTCGC
GGTCAACAGGATTCAGGAACGGCTCGCGGTAATGGTCCATCTCGACTTCAGTCAGCGGGCGGACGACACC
CATCGGCAGCGTACCCTCGATAAAAACGTTCTGATCGATGATCAGCTTGCGGCCGACGTCGGTGGTGCGG
AAGGCCTGGAAGGTCTCGCGGGCAAATTCTGGCCATTCGTCCCAGGTCGGGATAGGGCGGATGAACTCCA
TAAATGCAATACCTTTGACGCGCTCTGGATTGCGCTTGGCCCAGTGGAAACCCAGAGCGGAGCCCCAGTC
GTGAATGACCAGGACGACCTCTTCCAGACCCAGGGCTTCGATGAAGGCATCCATGAAGCGGACGTGGTCG
TCGAAGAAATAACCCAGGTCTGGTTTGTCGGATTTGCCCATACCGATCAGGTCTGGAGCAATGCAGCGAT
GGGTCGGTGCAACATGCGGGATGATGTTGCGCCACACGTAGGAGGAGGTCGGGTTACCGTGCAGGAACAG
CACAGGGGTGCCATCGCGCGGACCAACATCGACGTAGTGCATGCGCTCGCCCAGGACTTCCACATAATGG
GGGTCGAATGGAAAGCCAGTACCGATTTCTGCCATCCCTGAGCCCTGGAAATACAAGTTTTCTCCGGAAC
AGGTACAGTTCTGCTGGTCAATCTGCTTCCGGCAGGGCTCCAT
[864 nt withheld, positions 2634-3497]
CGCCCGGCAGGGCATCACCTGCGTGGGCTTGTGCAGGGTGAGCTCCTCGAAGATCTTGACCAGGTAGTCC
TTGCAGCGGGAGTCGGACTGCAGGATCTCGCACTTCTGCAGCTGCATCTGCAGGAAGTTCGGCGTCAACG
AGTGGCAGCGCACGGCCCGCAGCAGCGCCTGGACGTAGAACCGTCGCTGTTCGCAGTCGTACTTGACCCA
GTTGATGCAGGCGTGGAAGACCTCGGACTCGCAGCGCACGTTCAGGTCGTCCCGGCTGATGAGGGTCACC
AGTTGGCAGTGGGACAGGTTGAAGAACTCCTCTTGCTTGGCCACCTCCCCAAAATGCATGTAGATGTACT
CCCGGGCACGCTGGTGCAACTCCACACAGCCAATCTGCTCAGCGAAGTTGGCGATGCCGATGGCATTGCT
GGGGTCCAGCTGCTGCACCAGGAAGTCACTGCAGGCACGGACAACGCTGTCGATCTGGTACATGACAGCA
CCGTTCATGACGTGGAGGACACACTTCTCGCCCATGGAGATGGAGGCCGTGTAGGCGAATTCAATGAGGC
GCTCCATGACCTTGGGGTGGATACCCTCAATGGACACCACCTCCATGCCCTGCTCCCGCAGCCCGTTGGT
GAACATGGCCTTGAAGACAGGGCTGGATGAGGCCAGCACCACCTTGTGGGCCATGAACTGGGCGGCCGGT
GCATCCTGGTACTTGACCTGCAGTGTGACGTCACACAGCTGCTGGCTGAGCCGCAGCTCGTTCATGATGC
CAAAGGCCTGCTTGGTATGATCCTCCAGGGTGTAGCTGAAGGTGCGGTTGCCATGCTGGGAGGGCGTCAC
CTCCGCCTTGCACTCAGTGGAGGCGTACATCACCGCGTCCCCTGCCCCCTCAGGGCACTGTGACTGCAGG
GGCAGGAATCGGCAGCAGGCCCCAGCCCCGCTAGGCCTGGGATCTGGCTGCATATGGCTACCACGAGGCA
CCAGGCCGCTGCTGTGATGATGATGATGATGGCTGCTGCCCATGGTTGTGGCCATATTATCATCGTGTTT
TTCAAAGGAAAACCACGTCCCCGTGGTTCGGGGGGCCTAGACGTTTTTTTAACCTCGACTAAACACATGT
AAAGCATGTGTACCGAGGCCCCAGATCAGATCCCATACAATGGGGTACCTTCTGGGCATCCTTCAGCCCC
TTGTTGAATACGCTTGAGGAGAGCCATTTGACTCTTTCCACAACTATCCAACTCACAACGTGGCACTGGG
GTTGTGCCGCCTTTGCAGGTGTATCTTATACACGTGGCTTTTGGCCGCAGAGGCACCTGTCGCCAGGTGG
GGGGTTCCGCTGCCTGCAAAGGGTCGCTACAGACGTTGTTTGTCTTCAAGAAGCTTCCAGAGGAACTGCT
TCCTTCACGACATTCAACAGACCTTGCATTCCTTTGGCGAGAGGGGAAAGACCCCTAGGAATGCTCGTCA
AGAAGACAGGGCCAGGTTTCCGGGCCCTCACATTGCCAAAAGACGGCAATATGGTGGAAAATAACATATA
GACAAACGCACACCGGCCTTATTCCAAGCGGCTTCGGCCAGTAACGTTAGGGGGGGGGGAGGGAGAGGGG
CGGATCCCGGGCCCGCGGTACCGTCGACTGCAGAATTGGCCGCTACAGGAACAGGTGGTGGCGGCCCTCG
GCGCGCTCGTACTGCTCCACGATGGTGTAGTCCTCGTTGTGGGAGGTGATGTCCAGCTTGGAGTCCACGT
AGTAGTAGCCGGGCAGCTGCACGGGCTTCTTGGCCATGTAGATGGACTTGAACTCCACCAGGTAGTGGCC
GCCGTCCTTCAGCTTCAGGGCCTTGTGGATCTCGCCCTTCAGCACGCCGTCGCGGGGGTACAGGCGCTCG
GTGGAGGCCTCCCAGCCCATAGTCTTCTTCTGCATTACGGGGCCGTCGGAGGGGAAGTTCACGCCGATGA
ACTTCACCTTGTAGATGAAGGAGCCGTCCTGCAGGGAGGAGTCCTGGGTCACGGTCACCACGCCGCCGTC
CTCGAAGTTCATCACGCGCTCCCACTTGAAGCCCTCGGGGAAGGACAGCTTCTTGTAGTCGGGGATGTCG
GCGGGGTGCTTCACGTACACCTTGGAGCCGTACTGGAACTGGGGGGACAGGATGTCCCAGGCGAAGGGCA
GGGGGCCGCCCTTGGTCACCTTCAGCTTGGCGGTCTGGGTGCCCTCGTAGGGGCGGCCCTCGCCCTCGCC
CTCGATCTCGAACTCGTGGCCGTTCACGGAGCCCTCCATGCGCACCTTGAAGCGCATGAACTCCTTGATG
ACGTCCTCGGAGGAGGCCATGGTGGATCCACGGTTCACTAAACCAGCTCTGCTTATATAGACCTCCCACC
GTACACGCCTACCGCCCATTTGCGTCAATGGGGCGGAGTTGTTACGACATTTTGGAAAGTCCCGTTGATT
TTGGTGCCAAAACAAACTCCCATTGACGTCAATGGGGTGGAGACTTGGAAATCCCCGTGAGTCAAACCGC
TATCCACGCCCATTGATGTACTGCCAAAACCGCATCACCATGGTAATAGCGATGACTAATACGTAGATGT
ACTGCCAAGTAGGAAAGTCCCATAAGGTCATGTACTGGGCATAATGCCAGGCGGGCCATTTACCGTCATT
GACGTCAATAGGGGGCGTACTTGGCATATGATACACTTGATGTACTGCCAAGTGGGCAGTTTACCGTAAA
TACTCCACCCATTGACGTCAATGGAAAGTCCCTATTGGCGTTACTATGGGAACATACGTCATTATTGACG
TCAATGGGCGGGGGTCGTTGGGCGGTCAGCCAGGCGGGCCATTTACCGTAAGTTATGTAACGCGGAACTC
CATATATGGGCTATGAACTAATGACCCCGTAATTGATTACTATTAATAACTAAGATCTGGTACCTTGAAT
TCATGCTTCTCCTCCCTTTAGTGAGGGTAATTCTCTCTCTCTCCCTATAGTGAGTCGTATTAATTCCTTC
TCTTCTATAGTGTCACCTAAATCGTTGCAATTCGTAATCATGTCATAGCTGTTTCCTGTGTGAAATTGTT
ATCCGCTCACAATTCCACACAACATACGAGCCGGAAGCATAAAGTGTAAAGCCTGGGGTGCCTAATGAGT
GAGCTAACTCACATTAATTGCGTTGCGCTCACTGCCCGCTTTCCAGTCGGGAAACCTGTCGTGCCAGCTG
CATTAATGAATCGGCCAACGCGCGGGGAGAGGCGGTTTGCGTATTGGGCGCTCTTCCGCTTCCTCGCTCA
CTGACTCGCTGCGCTCGGTCGTTCGGCTGCGGCGAGCGGTATCAGCTCACTCAAAGGCGGTAATACGGTT
ATCCACAGAATCAGGGGATAACGCAGGAAAGAACATGTGAGCAAAAGGCCAGCAAAAGGCCAGGAACCGT
AAAAAGGCCGCGTTGCTGGCGTTTTTCCATAGGCTCCGCCCCCCTGACGAGCATCACAAAAATCGACGCT
CAAGTCAGAGGTGGCGAAACCCGACAGGACTATAAAGATACCAGGCGTTTCCCCCTGGAAGCTCCCTCGT
GCGCTCTCCTGTTCCGACCCTGCCGCTTACCGGATACCTGTCCGCCTTTCTCCCTTCGGGAAGCGTGGCG
CTTTCTCATAGCTCACGCTGTAGGTATCTCAGTTCGGTGTAGGTCGTTCGCTCCAAGCTGGGCTGTGTGC
ACGAACCCCCCGTTCAGCCCGACCGCTGCGCCTTATCCGGTAACTATCGTCTTGAGTCCAACCCGGTAAG
ACACGACTTATCGCCACTGGCAGCAGCCACTGGTAACAGGATTAGCAGAGCGAGGTATGTAGGCGGTGCT
ACAGAGTTCTTGAAGTGGTGGCCTAACTACGGCTACACTAGAAGAACAGTATTTGGTATCTGCGCTCTGC
TGAAGCCAGTTACCTTCGGAAAAAGAGTTGGTAGCTCTTGATCCGGCAAAAAAACCACCGCTGGTAGCGG
TGGTTTTTTTGTTTGCAAGCAGCAGATTACGCGCAGAAAAAAAGGATCTCAAGAAGATCCTTTGATCTTT
TCTACGGGGTCTGACGCTCAGTGGAACGAAAACTCACGTTAAGGGATTTTGGTCATGAGATTATCAAAAA
GGATCTTCACCTAGATCCTTTTAAATTAAAAATGAAGTTTTAAATCAATCTAAAGTATATATGAGTAAAC
TTGGTCTGACAGTTACCAATGCTTAATCAGTGAGGCACCTATCTCAGCGATCTGTCTATTTCGTTCATCC
ATAGTTGCCTGACTCCCCGTCGTGTAGATAACTACGATACGGGAGGGCTTACCATCTGGCCCCAGTGCTG
CAATGATACCGCGAGACCCACGCTCACCGGCTCCAGATTTATCAGCAATAAACCAGCCAGCCGGAAGGGC
CGAGCGCAGAAGTGGTCCTGCAACTTTATCCGCCTCCATCCAGTCTATTAATTGTTGCCGGGAAGCTAGA
GTAAGTAGTTCGCCAGTTAATAGTTTGCGCAACGTTGTTGCCATTGCTACAGGCATCGTGGTGTCACGCT
CGTCGTTTGGTATGGCTTCATTCAGCTCCGGTTCCCAACGATCAAGGCGAGTTACATGATCCCCCATGTT
GTGCAAAAAAGCGGTTAGCTCCTTCGGTCCTCCGATCGTTGTCAGAAGTAAGTTGGCCGCAGTGTTATCA
CTCATGGTTATGGCAGCACTGCATAATTCTCTTACTGTCATGCCATCCGTAAGATGCTTTTCTGTGACTG
GTGAGTACTCAACCAAGTCATTCTGAGAATAGTGTATGCGGCGACCGAGTTGCTCTTGCCCGGCGTCAAT
ACGGGATAATACCGCGCCACATAGCAGAACTTTAAAAGTGCTCATCATTGGAAAACGTTCTTCGGGGCGA
AAACTCTCAAGGATCTTACCGCTGTTGAGATCCAGTTCGATGTAACCCACTCGTGCACCCAACTGATCTT
CAGCATCTTTTACTTTCACCAGCGTTTCTGGGTGAGCAAAAACAGGAAGGCAAAATGCCGCAAAAAAGGG
AATAAGGGCGACACGGAAATGTTGAATACTCATACTCTTCCTTTTTCAATATTATTGAAGCATTTATCAG
GGTTATTGTCTCATGAGCGGATACATATTTGAATGTATTTAGAAAAATAAACAAATAGGGGTTCCGCGCA
CATTTCCCCGAAAAGTGCCACCTGACGTCTAAGAAACCATTATTATCATGACATTAACCTATAAAAATAG
GCGTATCACGAGATTGCAGTGAAAAAAATGCTTTATTTGTGAAATTTGTGATGCTATTGCTTTATTTGTA
ACCATTATAAGCTGCAATAAACAAGTTAACAACAACAATTGCATTCATTTTATGTTTCAGGTTCAGGGGG
AGGTGTGGGAGGTTTTTTAAAGCAAGTAAAACCTCTACAAATGTGGTATGGCTGATTATGATCCTCTAGA
GTCGGTGGGCCTCGGGGGCGGGTGCGGGGTCGGCGGGGCCGCCCCGGGTGGCTTCGGTCGGAGCCATGGG
GTCGTGCGCTCCTTTCGGTCGGGCGCTGCGGGTCGTGGGGCGGGCGTCAGGCACCGGGCTTGCGGGTCAT
GCACCAGGTGCGCGGTCCTTCGGGCACCTCGACGTCGGCGGTGACGGTGAAGCCGAGCCGCTCGTAGAAG
GGGAGGTTGCGGGGCGCGGAGGTCTCCAGGAAGGCGGGCACCCCGGCGCGCTCGGCCGCCTCCACTCCGG
GGAGCACGACGGCGCTGCCCAGACCCTTGCCCTGGTGGTCGGGCGAGACGCCGACGGTGGCCAGGAACCA
CGCGGGCTCCTTGGGCCGGTGCGGCGCCAGGAGGCCTTCCATCTGTTGCTGCGCGGCCAGCCGGGAACCG
CTCAACTCGGCCATGCGCGGGCCGATCTCGGCGAACACCGCCCCCGCTTCGACGCTCTCCGGCGTGGTCC
AGACCGCCACCGCGGCGCCGTCGTCCGCGACCCACACCTTGCCGATGTCGAGCCCGACGCGCGTGAGGAA
GAGTTCTTGCAGCTCGGTGACCCGCTCGATGTGGCG
