>Addgene plasmid #87545 | His-Keap1-Tev-Halo | depositor partial sequence | sequence record 170906 | His-Keap1-Tev-Halo sequence 2859 bps
ATGGGCAGCAGCCATCATCATCATCATCACAGCAGCGGCCTGGTGCCTCGTGGTAGCCATATGCAGCCAG
ATCCCAGGCCTAGCGGGGCTGGGGCCTGCTGCCGATTCCTGCCCCTGCAGTCACAGTGCCCTGAGGGGGC
AGGGGACGCGGTGATGTACGCCTCCACTGAGTGCAAGGCGGAGGTGACGCCCTCCCAGCATGGCAACCGC
ACCTTCAGCTACACCCTGGAGGATCATACCAAGCAGGCCTTTGGCATCATGAACGAGCTGCGGCTCAGCC
AGCAGCTGTGTGACGTCACACTGCAGGTCAAGTACCAGGATGCACCGGCCGCCCAGTTCATGGCCCACAA
GGTGGTGCTGGCCTCATCCAGCCCTGTCTTCAAGGCCATGTTCACCAACGGGCTGCGGGAGCAGGGCATG
GAGGTGGTGTCCATTGAGGGTATCCACCCCAAGGTCATGGAGCGCCTCATTGAATTCGCCTACACGGCCT
CCATCTCCATGGGCGAGAAGTGTGTCCTCCACGTCATGAACGGTGCTGTCATGTACCAGATCGACAGCGT
TGTCCGTGCCTGCAGTGACTTCCTGGTGCAGCAGCTGGACCCCAGCAATGCCATCGGCATCGCCAACTTC
GCTGAGCAGATTGGCTGTGTGGAGTTGCACCAGCGTGCCCGGGAGTACATCTACATGCATTTTGGGGAGG
TGGCCAAGCAAGAGGAGTTCTTCAACCTGTCCCACTGCCAACTGGTGACCCTCATCAGCCGGGACGACCT
GAACGTGCGCTGCGAGTCCGAGGTCTTCCACGCCTGCATCAACTGGGTCAAGTACGACTGCGAACAGCGA
CGGTTCTACGTCCAGGCGCTGCTGCGGGCCGTGCGCTGCCACTCGTTGACGCCGAACTTCCTGCAGATGC
AGCTGCAGAAGTGCGAGATCCTGCAGTCCGACTCCCGCTGCAAGGACTACCTGGTCAAGATCTTCGAGGA
GCTCACCCTGCACAAGCCCACGCAGGTGATGCCCTGCCGGGCG
[864 nt withheld, positions 1024-1887]
ATGGAGCCCTGCCGGAAGCAGATTGACCAGCAGAACTGTACCTGTTCCGGAGAAAACTTGTATTTCCAGG
GCTCAGGGATGGCAGAAATCGGTACTGGCTTTCCATTCGACCCCCATTATGTGGAAGTCCTGGGCGAGCG
CATGCACTACGTCGATGTTGGTCCGCGCGATGGCACCCCTGTGCTGTTCCTGCACGGTAACCCGACCTCC
TCCTACGTGTGGCGCAACATCATCCCGCATGTTGCACCGACCCATCGCTGCATTGCTCCAGACCTGATCG
GTATGGGCAAATCCGACAAACCAGACCTGGGTTATTTCTTCGACGACCACGTCCGCTTCATGGATGCCTT
CATCGAAGCCCTGGGTCTGGAAGAGGTCGTCCTGGTCATTCACGACTGGGGCTCCGCTCTGGGTTTCCAC
TGGGCCAAGCGCAATCCAGAGCGCGTCAAAGGTATTGCATTTATGGAGTTCATCCGCCCTATCCCGACCT
GGGACGAATGGCCAGAATTTGCCCGCGAGACCTTCCAGGCCTTCCGCACCACCGACGTCGGCCGCAAGCT
GATCATCGATCAGAACGTTTTTATCGAGGGTACGCTGCCGATGGGTGTCGTCCGCCCGCTGACTGAAGTC
GAGATGGACCATTACCGCGAGCCGTTCCTGAACCCTGTTGACCGCGAGCCACTGTGGCGCTTCCCAAACG
AGCTGCCAATCGCCGGTGAGCCAGCGAACATCGTCGCGCTGGTCGAAGAATACATGGACTGGCTGCACCA
GTCCCCTGTCCCGAAGCTGCTGTTCTGGGGCACCCCAGGCGTTCTGATCCCACCGGCCGAAGCCGCTCGC
CTGGCCAAAAGCCTGCCTAACTGCAAGGCTGTGGACATCGGCCCGGGTCTGAATCTGCTGCAAGAAGACA
ACCCGGACCTGATCGGCAGCGAGATCGCGCGCTGGCTGTCGACGCTCGAGATTTCCGGCTGA
